Addgene plasmid #166089: pNSU299_GAL7
Purpose: Plasmid for constituive spCas9 and tet-inducible GAL7 targeting sgRNA expression for double stranded break formation in yeast
Depositing lab: Rebecca Burgess. Depositing organization: Stevenson University.
Backbone
  Vector backbone: pRS414
  Backbone manufacturer: Smith JD et al 2016. PMID 26956608
  Vector type: Yeast Expression, CRISPR
  Selectable markers: TRP1
Growth in bacteria
  Bacterial resistance: Ampicillin, 100 μg/mL
  Growth temperature: 37°C
  Growth strain: DH5alpha
  Copy number: High Copy
Gene/Insert
  Gene/Insert name: GAL7
  gRNA/shRNA sequence: GCCTCCTGTTGACCTAACCA
  Species: S. cerevisiae (budding yeast)
  Entrez Gene: GAL7 (a.k.a. YBR018C)
  Promoter: Tet-inducible
  Cloning method: Gibson Cloning
Resource information
  A portion of this plasmid was derived from a plasmid made by: Jim Haber/Neal Sugawara
Terms and licenses: Academic/Nonprofit Terms; Industry Terms: Not Available to Industry
Depositor comments: gRNA Binding Coordinates: chrII:275406..275425 (+ strand) This is a yeast integration plasmid, and should be linearized with BstZ17I (or elsewhere within the TRP1 gene) before transformation for integration into Chromosome V of the yeast genome
How to cite: pNSU299_GAL7 was a gift from Rebecca Burgess (Addgene plasmid # 166089 ; http://n2t.net/addgene:166089 ; RRID:Addgene_166089)
