[The description below was written by a language model from this plasmid's Addgene catalogue record, the feature table of its GenBank file and pLannotate feature annotations shown in this document.]
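Description:
pNSU299_GAL7 is a yeast CRISPR plasmid of about 11.75 kb that combines constitutive Streptococcus pyogenes Cas9 expression with a tetracycline-inducible guide RNA directed against the S. cerevisiae GAL7 gene (YBR018C). The backbone is listed as pRS414. However, neither feature table annotates a CEN/ARS element, and the depositor describes the plasmid as an integrating construct that is linearized within TRP1 before transformation. The depositor comment names chromosome V as the integration site. TRP1, under its own promoter, provides tryptophan prototrophy selection in yeast. In E. coli the plasmid is maintained through a high-copy ColE1/pUC-type origin and ampicillin resistance (bla). An f1 origin and lac/T3/T7 remnants of the pBluescript-derived cloning region are also present.

Cas9 is driven by the yeast TEF1 promoter, carries a C-terminal SV40 nuclear localization signal, and is terminated by the CYC1 terminator. The sgRNA cassette uses the RNA polymerase III RPR1 promoter, which here contains a tet operator. It is followed by the GAL7-specific spacer, the S. pyogenes gRNA scaffold and the RPR1 terminator. A TetR coding sequence is also on the plasmid, although neither table annotates its promoter. TetR binds the operator and represses guide transcription until tetracycline or doxycycline relieves it. Cas9 is therefore always present, but cleavage begins only when the guide is induced. The short TIM9, NNR2, lacI, rop and RSF ori fragments in the automated annotation are probably incidental matches or flanking yeast regulatory sequence rather than functional genes.

The stated purpose is to form a controlled double-strand break at the GAL7 locus on chromosome II in yeast.
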