LOCUS       Exported 11752 bp ds-DNA circular SYN 13-MAY-2021
DEFINITION  Plasmid for constituive spCas9 and tet-inducible GAL7 targeting
            sgRNA expression for double stranded break formation in yeast.
ACCESSION   .
VERSION     .
KEYWORDS    pNSU299_GAL7
SOURCE      synthetic DNA construct
  ORGANISM  synthetic DNA construct
REFERENCE   1 (bases 1 to 11752)
  TITLE     Burgess Lab Plasmids
REFERENCE   2 (bases 1 to 11752)
  AUTHORS   .
  TITLE     Direct Submission
  JOURNAL   Exported May 13, 2021 from SnapGene Server 1.1.58
            http://www.snapgene.com
FEATURES             Location/Qualifiers
     source          1..11752
                     /organism="synthetic DNA construct"
                     /mol_type="other DNA"
     CDS             3114..3134
                     /codon_start=1
                     /product="nuclear localization signal of SV40 (simian virus
                     40) large T antigen"
                     /label=SV40 NLS
                     /translation="PKKKRKV"
     terminator      3150..3397
                     /gene="S. cerevisiae CYC1"
                     /label=CYC1 terminator
                     /note="transcription terminator for CYC1"
     primer_bind     complement(3166..3184)
                     /label=CYC1
                     /note="CYC1 transcription termination signal, reverse
                     primer"
     primer_bind     complement(3405..3424)
                     /label=T7
                     /note="T7 promoter, forward primer"
     promoter        complement(3406..3424)
                     /label=T7 promoter
                     /note="promoter for bacteriophage T7 RNA polymerase"
     primer_bind     complement(3434..3451)
                     /label=M13 Forward
                     /note="In lacZ gene. Also called M13-F20 or M13 (-21)
                     Forward"
     primer_bind     complement(3434..3450)
                     /label=M13 fwd
                     /note="common sequencing primer, one of multiple similar
                     variants"
     primer_bind     complement(3443..3465)
                     /label=M13/pUC Forward
                     /note="In lacZ gene"
     rep_origin      3595..4050
                     /direction=RIGHT
                     /label=f1 ori
                     /note="f1 bacteriophage origin of replication; arrow
                     indicates direction of (+) strand synthesis"
     primer_bind     complement(3682..3701)
                     /label=F1ori-R
                     /note="F1 origin, reverse primer"
     primer_bind     3892..3913
                     /label=F1ori-F
                     /note="F1 origin, forward primer"
     CDS             complement(4147..4821)
                     /codon_start=1
                     /gene="S. cerevisiae TRP1"
                     /product="phosphoribosylanthranilate isomerase, required
                     for tryptophan biosynthesis"
                     /label=TRP1
                     /note="yeast auxotrophic marker"
                     /translation="MSVINFTGSSGPLVKVCGLQSTEAAECALDSDADLLGIICVPNRK
                     RTIDPVIARKISSLVKAYKNSSGTPKYLVGVFRNQPKEDVLALVNDYGIDIVQLHGDES
                     WQEYQEFLGLPVIKRLVFPKDCNILLSAASQKPHSFIPLFDSEAGGTGELLDWNSISDW
                     VGRQESPESLHFMLAGGLTPENVGDALRLNGVIGVDVSGGVETNGVKDSNKIANFVKNA
                     KK"
     promoter        complement(4822..5102)
                     /gene="S. cerevisiae TRP1"
                     /label=TRP1 promoter
     primer_bind     complement(5117..5136)
                     /label=pRS-marker
                     /note="pRS vectors, use to sequence yeast selectable
                     marker"
     primer_bind     5236..5258
                     /label=pGEX 3'
                     /note="pGEX vectors, reverse primer"
     primer_bind     complement(5296..5314)
                     /label=pBRforEco
                     /note="pBR322 vectors, upsteam of EcoRI site, forward
                     primer"
     promoter        5382..5486
                     /gene="bla"
                     /label=AmpR promoter
     CDS             5487..6347
                     /codon_start=1
                     /gene="bla"
                     /product="beta-lactamase"
                     /label=AmpR
                     /note="confers resistance to ampicillin, carbenicillin, and
                     related antibiotics"
                     /translation="MSIQHFRVALIPFFAAFCLPVFAHPETLVKVKDAEDQLGARVGYI
                     ELDLNSGKILESFRPEERFPMMSTFKVLLCGAVLSRIDAGQEQLGRRIHYSQNDLVEYS
                     PVTEKHLTDGMTVRELCSAAITMSDNTAANLLLTTIGGPKELTAFFHNMGDHVTRLDRW
                     EPELNEAIPNDERDTTMPVAMATTLRKLLTGELLTLASRQQLIDWMEADKVAGPLLRSA
                     LPAGWFIADKSGAGERGSRGIIAALGPDGKPSRIVVIYTTGSQATMDERNRQIAEIGAS
                     LIKHW"
     primer_bind     complement(5705..5724)
                     /label=Amp-R
                     /note="Ampicillin resistance gene, reverse primer"
     rep_origin      6518..7106
                     /direction=RIGHT
                     /label=ori
                     /note="high-copy-number ColE1/pMB1/pBR322/pUC origin of
                     replication"
     primer_bind     7007..7026
                     /label=pBR322ori-F
                     /note="pBR322 origin, forward primer"
     protein_bind    7490..7508
                     /gene="tetO"
                     /label=tet operator
                     /bound_moiety="tetracycline repressor TetR"
                     /note="bacterial operator O2 for the tetR and tetA genes"
     misc_RNA        7594..7669
                     /label=gRNA scaffold
                     /note="guide RNA scaffold for the Streptococcus pyogenes
                     CRISPR/Cas9 system"
     terminator      7682..7744
                     /label=RPR1 terminator
                     /note="transcription terminator for the S. cerevisiae RNase
                     P RNA gene"
     CDS             8895..9518
                     /codon_start=1
                     /gene="tetR from transposon Tn10"
                     /product="tetracycline repressor TetR"
                     /label=TetR
                     /note="TetR binds to the tetracycline operator tetO to
                     inhibit transcription. This inhibition can be relieved by
                     adding tetracycline or doxycycline."
                     /translation="MSRLDKSKVINSALELLNEVGIEGLTTRKLAQKLGVEQPTLYWHV
                     KNKRALLDALAIEMLDRHHTHFCPLEGESWQDFLRNNAKSFRCALLSHRDGAKVHLGTR
                     PTEKQYETLENQLAFLCQQGFSLENALYALSAVGHFTLGCVLEDQEHQVAKEERETPTT
                     DSMPPLLRQAIELFDHQGAEPAFLFGLELIICGLEKQLKCESGS"
     primer_bind     complement(8968..8987)
                     /label=Tet-R
                     /note="Tetracycline resistance gene, reverse primer"
     primer_bind     10015..10032
                     /label=L4440
                     /note="L4440 vector, forward primer"
     promoter        10185..10215
                     /label=lac promoter
                     /note="promoter for the E. coli lac operon"
     protein_bind    10223..10239
                     /label=lac operator
                     /bound_moiety="lac repressor encoded by lacI"
                     /note="The lac repressor binds to the lac operator to
                     inhibit transcription in E. coli. This inhibition can be
                     relieved by adding lactose or
                     isopropyl-beta-D-thiogalactopyranoside (IPTG)."
     primer_bind     10228..10250
                     /label=M13/pUC Reverse
                     /note="In lacZ gene"
     primer_bind     10247..10263
                     /label=M13 rev
                     /note="common sequencing primer, one of multiple similar
                     variants"
     primer_bind     10247..10263
                     /label=M13 Reverse
                     /note="In lacZ gene. Also called M13-rev"
     primer_bind     10282..10302
                     /label=T3
                     /note="T3 promoter, forward primer"
     promoter        10284..10302
                     /label=T3 promoter
                     /note="promoter for bacteriophage T3 RNA polymerase"
     promoter        10320..10718
                     /gene="S. cerevisiae TEF1"
                     /label=TEF1 promoter
                     /note="promoter for EF-1-alpha"
     primer_bind     10722..10738
                     /label=SK primer
                     /note="common sequencing primer, one of multiple similar
                     variants"
     primer_bind     10722..10738
                     /label=pBluescriptSK
                     /note="For pBluescript vector"
     CDS             10750..3101
                     /codon_start=1
                     /product="Cas9 (Csn1) endonuclease from the Streptococcus
                     pyogenes Type II CRISPR/Cas system"
                     /label=Cas9
                     /note="generates RNA-guided double strand breaks in DNA"
                     /translation="MDKKYSIGLDIGTNSVGWAVITDEYKVPSKKFKVLGNTDRHSIKK
                     NLIGALLFDSGETAEATRLKRTARRRYTRRKNRICYLQEIFSNEMAKVDDSFFHRLEES
                     FLVEEDKKHERHPIFGNIVDEVAYHEKYPTIYHLRKKLVDSTDKADLRLIYLALAHMIK
                     FRGHFLIEGDLNPDNSDVDKLFIQLVQTYNQLFEENPINASGVDAKAILSARLSKSRRL
                     ENLIAQLPGEKKNGLFGNLIALSLGLTPNFKSNFDLAEDAKLQLSKDTYDDDLDNLLAQ
                     IGDQYADLFLAAKNLSDAILLSDILRVNTEITKAPLSASMIKRYDEHHQDLTLLKALVR
                     QQLPEKYKEIFFDQSKNGYAGYIDGGASQEEFYKFIKPILEKMDGTEELLVKLNREDLL
                     RKQRTFDNGSIPHQIHLGELHAILRRQEDFYPFLKDNREKIEKILTFRIPYYVGPLARG
                     NSRFAWMTRKSEETITPWNFEEVVDKGASAQSFIERMTNFDKNLPNEKVLPKHSLLYEY
                     FTVYNELTKVKYVTEGMRKPAFLSGEQKKAIVDLLFKTNRKVTVKQLKEDYFKKIECFD
                     SVEISGVEDRFNASLGTYHDLLKIIKDKDFLDNEENEDILEDIVLTLTLFEDREMIEER
                     LKTYAHLFDDKVMKQLKRRRYTGWGRLSRKLINGIRDKQSGKTILDFLKSDGFANRNFM
                     QLIHDDSLTFKEDIQKAQVSGQGDSLHEHIANLAGSPAIKKGILQTVKVVDELVKVMGR
                     HKPENIVIEMARENQTTQKGQKNSRERMKRIEEGIKELGSQILKEHPVENTQLQNEKLY
                     LYYLQNGRDMYVDQELDINRLSDYDVDHIVPQSFLKDDSIDNKVLTRSDKNRGKSDNVP
                     SEEVVKKMKNYWRQLLNAKLITQRKFDNLTKAERGGLSELDKAGFIKRQLVETRQITKH
                     VAQILDSRMNTKYDENDKLIREVKVITLKSKLVSDFRKDFQFYKVREINNYHHAHDAYL
                     NAVVGTALIKKYPKLESEFVYGDYKVYDVRKMIAKSEQEIGKATAKYFFYSNIMNFFKT
                     EITLANGEIRKRPLIETNGETGEIVWDKGRDFATVRKVLSMPQVNIVKKTEVQTGGFSK
                     ESILPKRNSDKLIARKKDWDPKKYGGFDSPTVAYSVLVVAKVEKGKSKKLKSVKELLGI
                     TIMERSSFEKNPIDFLEAKGYKEVKKDLIIKLPKYSLFELENGRKRMLASAGELQKGNE
                     LALPSKYVNFLYLASHYEKLKGSPEDNEQKQLFVEQHKHYLDEIIEQISEFSKRVILAD
                     ANLDKVLSAYNKHRDKPIREQAENIIHLFTLTNLGAPAAFKYFDTTIDRKRYTSTKEVL
                     DATLIHQSITGLYETRIDLSQLGGD"
ORIGIN
        1 tgaaggccct tgtcagacag caactgcctg agaagtacaa ggaaattttc ttcgatcagt
       61 ctaaaaatgg ctacgccgga tacattgacg gcggagcaag ccaggaggaa ttttacaaat
      121 ttattaagcc catcttggaa aaaatggacg gcaccgagga gctgctggta aagcttaaca
      181 gagaagatct gttgcgcaaa cagcgcactt tcgacaatgg aagcatcccc caccagattc
      241 acctgggcga actgcacgct atcctcaggc ggcaagagga tttctacccc tttttgaaag
      301 ataacaggga aaagattgag aaaatcctca catttcggat accctactat gtaggccccc
      361 tcgcccgggg aaattccaga ttcgcgtgga tgactcgcaa atcagaagag accatcactc
      421 cctggaactt cgaggaagtc gtggataagg gggcctctgc ccagtccttc atcgaaagga
      481 tgactaactt tgataaaaat ctgcctaacg aaaaggtgct tcctaaacac tctctgctgt
      541 acgagtactt cacagtttat aacgagctca ccaaggtcaa atacgtcaca gaagggatga
      601 gaaagccagc attcctgtct ggagagcaga agaaagctat cgtggacctc ctcttcaaga
      661 cgaaccggaa agttaccgtg aaacagctca aagaagacta tttcaaaaag attgaatgtt
      721 tcgactctgt tgaaatcagc ggagtggagg atcgcttcaa cgcatccctg ggaacgtatc
      781 acgatctcct gaaaatcatt aaagacaagg acttcctgga caatgaggag aacgaggaca
      841 ttcttgagga cattgtcctc acccttacgt tgtttgaaga tagggagatg attgaagaac
      901 gcttgaaaac ttacgctcat ctcttcgacg acaaagtcat gaaacagctc aagaggcgcc
      961 gatatacagg atgggggcgg ctgtcaagaa aactgatcaa tgggatccga gacaagcaga
     1021 gtggaaagac aatcctggat tttcttaagt ccgatggatt tgccaaccgg aacttcatgc
     1081 agttgatcca tgatgactct ctcaccttta aggaggacat ccagaaagca caagtttctg
     1141 gccaggggga cagtcttcac gagcacatcg ctaatcttgc aggtagccca gctatcaaaa
     1201 agggaatact gcagaccgtt aaggtcgtgg atgaactcgt caaagtaatg ggaaggcata
     1261 agcccgagaa tatcgttatc gagatggccc gagagaacca aactacccag aagggacaga
     1321 agaacagtag ggaaaggatg aagaggattg aagagggtat aaaagaactg gggtcccaaa
     1381 tccttaagga acacccagtt gaaaacaccc agcttcagaa tgagaagctc tacctgtact
     1441 acctgcagaa cggcagggac atgtacgtgg atcaggaact ggacatcaat cggctctccg
     1501 actacgacgt ggatcatatc gtgccccagt cttttctcaa agatgattct attgataata
     1561 aagtgttgac aagatccgat aaaaatagag ggaagagtga taacgtcccc tcagaagaag
     1621 ttgtcaagaa aatgaaaaat tattggcggc agctgctgaa cgccaaactg atcacacaac
     1681 ggaagttcga taatctgact aaggctgaac gaggtggcct gtctgagttg gataaagccg
     1741 gcttcatcaa aaggcagctt gttgagacac gccagatcac caagcacgtg gcccaaattc
     1801 tcgattcacg catgaacacc aagtacgatg aaaatgacaa actgattcga gaggtgaaag
     1861 ttattactct gaagtctaag ctggtctcag atttcagaaa ggactttcag ttttataagg
     1921 tgagagagat caacaattac caccatgcgc atgatgccta cctgaatgca gtggtaggca
     1981 ctgcacttat caaaaaatat cccaagcttg aatctgaatt tgtttacgga gactataaag
     2041 tgtacgatgt taggaaaatg atcgcaaagt ctgagcagga aataggcaag gccaccgcta
     2101 agtacttctt ttacagcaat attatgaatt ttttcaagac cgagattaca ctggccaatg
     2161 gagagattcg gaagcgacca cttatcgaaa caaacggaga aacaggagaa atcgtgtggg
     2221 acaagggtag ggatttcgcg acagtccgga aggtcctgtc catgccgcag gtgaacatcg
     2281 ttaaaaagac cgaagtacag accggaggct tctccaagga aagtatcctc ccgaaaagga
     2341 acagcgacaa gctgatcgca cgcaaaaaag attgggaccc caagaaatac ggcggattcg
     2401 attctcctac agtcgcttac agtgtactgg ttgtggccaa agtggagaaa gggaagtcta
     2461 aaaaactcaa aagcgtcaag gaactgctgg gcatcacaat catggagcga tcaagcttcg
     2521 aaaaaaaccc catcgacttt ctcgaggcga aaggatataa agaggtcaaa aaagacctca
     2581 tcattaagct tcccaagtac tctctctttg agcttgaaaa cggccggaaa cgaatgctcg
     2641 ctagtgcggg cgagctgcag aaaggtaacg agctggcact gccctctaaa tacgttaatt
     2701 tcttgtatct ggccagccac tatgaaaagc tcaaagggtc tcccgaagat aatgagcaga
     2761 agcagctgtt cgtggaacaa cacaaacact accttgatga gatcatcgag caaataagcg
     2821 aattctccaa aagagtgatc ctcgccgacg ctaacctcga taaggtgctt tctgcttaca
     2881 ataagcacag ggataagccc atcagggagc aggcagaaaa cattatccac ttgtttactc
     2941 tgaccaactt gggcgcgcct gcagccttca agtacttcga caccaccata gacagaaagc
     3001 ggtacacctc tacaaaggag gtcctggacg ccacactgat tcatcagtca attacggggc
     3061 tctatgaaac aagaatcgac ctctctcagc tcggtggaga cagcagggct gaccccaaga
     3121 agaagaggaa ggtgtgatct cttctcgagt catgtaatta gttatgtcac gcttacattc
     3181 acgccctccc cccacatccg ctctaaccga aaaggaagga gttagacaac ctgaagtcta
     3241 ggtccctatt tattttttta tagttatgtt agtattaaga acgttattta tatttcaaat
     3301 ttttcttttt tttctgtaca gacgcgtgta cgcatgtaac attatactga aaaccttgct
     3361 tgagaaggtt ttgggacgct cgaaggcttt aatttgccaa ttcgccctat agtgagtcgt
     3421 attacgcgcg ctcactggcc gtcgttttac aacgtcgtga ctgggaaaac cctggcgtta
     3481 cccaacttaa tcgccttgca gcacatcccc ctttcgccag ctggcgtaat agcgaagagg
     3541 cccgcaccga tcgcccttcc caacagttgc gcagcctgaa tggcgaatgg cgcgnnnnnn
     3601 nnnnnnnnnn nnnnnnnnnn nnnnnnnnnn nnnnnnnnnn nnnnnnnnnn nnnnnnnnnn
     3661 nnnnnnnnnn nnnnnnnnnn nnnnnnnnnn nnnnnnnnnn nnnnnnnnnn nnnnnnnncn
     3721 nnnnnnnnnn nnnnnnnnnn nnnnnnnnnn nnnnnnnnnn nnnnnnnnnn nnnnnnnnnn
     3781 nnnnnnnnnn nnnnnnnnnn nnnnnnnnnn annnnnnnnn nnnnnnnnnn nnnnnnnnnn
     3841 nnnnnnnnnn nnnnnnnnnn cctttgacgt tggagtccac gttctttaat agtggactct
     3901 tgttccaaac tggaacaaca ctcaacccta tctcggtcta ttcttttgat ttataaggga
     3961 ttttgccgat ttcggcctat tggttaaaaa atgagctgat ttaacaaaaa tttaacgcga
     4021 attttaacaa aatattaacg tttacaattt cctgatgcgg tattttctcc ttacgcatct
     4081 gtgcggtatt tcacaccgca ggcaagtgca caaacaatac ttaaataaat actactcagt
     4141 aataacctat ttcttagcat ttttgacgaa atttgctatt ttgttagagt cttttacacc
     4201 atttgtctcc acacctccgc ttacatcaac accaataacg ccatttaatc taagcgcatc
     4261 accaacattt tctggcgtca gtccaccagc taacataaaa tgtaagcttt cggggctctc
     4321 ttgccttcca acccagtcag aaatcgagtt ccaatccaaa agttcacctg tcccacctgc
     4381 ttctgaatca aacaagggaa taaacgaatg aggtttctgt gaagctgcac tgagtagtat
     4441 gttgcagtct tttggaaata cgagtctttt aataactggc aaaccgagga actcttggta
     4501 ttcttgccac gactcatctc catgcagttg gacgatatca atgccgtaat cattgaccag
     4561 agccaaaaca tcctccttag gttgattacg aaacacgcca accaagtatt tcggagtgcc
     4621 tgaactattt ttatatgctt ttacaagact tgaaattttc cttgcaataa ccgggtcaat
     4681 tgttctcttt ctattgggca cacatataat acccagcaag tcagcatcgg aatctagagc
     4741 acattctgcg gcctctgtgc tctgcaagcc gcaaactttc accaatggac cagaactacc
     4801 tgtgaaatta ataacagaca tactccaagc tgcctttgtg tgcttaatca cgtatactca
     4861 cgtgctcaat agtcaccaat gccctccctc ttggccctct ccttttcttt tttcgaccga
     4921 attaattctt aatcggcaaa aaaagaaaag ctccggatca agattgtacg taaggtgaca
     4981 agctattttt caataaagaa tatcttccac tactgccatc tggcgtcata actgcaaagt
     5041 acacatatat tacgatgctg tctattaaat gcttcctata ttatatatat agtaatgtcg
     5101 tttggtgcac tctcagtaca atctgctctg atgccgcata gttaagccag ccccgacacc
     5161 cgccaacacc cgctgacgcg ccctgacggg cttgtctgct cccggcatcc gcttacagac
     5221 aagctgtgac cgtctccggg agctgcatgt gtcagaggtt ttcaccgtca tcaccgaaac
     5281 gcgcgagacg aaagggcctc gtgatacgcc tatttttata ggttaatgtc atgataataa
     5341 tggtttctta gacgtcaggt ggcacttttc ggggaaatgt gcgcggaacc cctatttgtt
     5401 tatttttcta aatacattca aatatgtatc cgctcatgag acaataaccc tgataaatgc
     5461 ttcaataata ttgaaaaagg aagagtatga gtattcaaca tttccgtgtc gcccttattc
     5521 ccttttttgc ggcattttgc cttcctgttt ttgctcaccc agaaacgctg gtgaaagtaa
     5581 aagatgctga agatcagttg ggtgcacgag tgggttacat cgaactggat ctcaacagcg
     5641 gtaagatcct tgagagtttt cgccccgaag aacgttttcc aatgatgagc acttttaaag
     5701 ttctgctatg tggcgcggta ttatcccgta ttgacgccgg gcaagagcaa ctcggtcgcc
     5761 gcatacacta ttctcagaat gacttggttg agtactcacc agtcacagaa aagcatctta
     5821 cggatggcat gacagtaaga gaattatgca gtgctgccat aaccatgagt gataacactg
     5881 cggccaactt acttctgaca acgatcggag gaccgaagga gctaaccgct ttttttcaca
     5941 acatggggga tcatgtaact cgccttgatc gttgggaacc ggagctgaat gaagccatac
     6001 caaacgacga gcgtgacacc acgatgcctg tagcaatggc aacaacgttg cgcaaactat
     6061 taactggcga actacttact ctagcttccc ggcaacaatt aatagactgg atggaggcgg
     6121 ataaagttgc aggaccactt ctgcgctcgg cccttccggc tggctggttt attgctgata
     6181 aatctggagc cggtgagcgt gggtctcgcg gtatcattgc agcactgggg ccagatggta
     6241 agccctcccg tatcgtagtt atctacacga cggggagtca ggcaactatg gatgaacgaa
     6301 atagacagat cgctgagata ggtgcctcac tgattaagca ttggtaactg tcagaccaag
     6361 tttactcata tatactttag attgatttaa aacttcattt ttaatttaaa aggatctagg
     6421 tgaagatcct ttttgataat ctcatgacca aaatccctta acgtgagttt tcgttccact
     6481 gagcgtcaga ccccgtagaa aagatcaaag gatcttcttg agatcctttt tttctgcgcg
     6541 taatctgctg cttgcaaaca aaaaaaccac cgctaccagc ggtggtttgt ttgccggatc
     6601 aagagctacc aactcttttt ccgaaggtaa ctggcttcag cagagcgcag ataccaaata
     6661 ctgtccttct agtgtagccg tagttaggcc accacttcaa gaactctgta gcaccgccta
     6721 catacctcgc tctgctaatc ctgttaccag tggctgctgc cagtggcgat aagtcgtgtc
     6781 ttaccgggtt ggactcaaga cgatagttac cggataaggc gcagcggtcg ggctgaacgg
     6841 ggggttcgtg cacacagccc agcttggagc gaacgaccta caccgaactg agatacctac
     6901 agcgtgagct atgagaaagc gccacgcttc ccgaagggag aaaggcggac aggtatccgg
     6961 taagcggcag ggtcggaaca ggagagcgca cgagggagct tccaggggga aacgcctggt
     7021 atctttatag tcctgtcggg tttcgccacc tctgacttga gcgtcgattt ttgtgatgct
     7081 cgtcaggggg gcggagccta tggaaaaacg ccagcaacgc ggccttttta cggttcctgg
     7141 ccttttgctg gccttttgct cgggggatct gccaattgaa cataacatgg tagttacata
     7201 tactagtaat atggttcggc acacattaaa agtataaaaa ctatctgaat tacgaattac
     7261 atatattggt cataaaaatc aatcaatcat cgtgtgtttt atatgtctct tatctaagta
     7321 taagaatatc catagttaat attcacttac gctacctttt aacctgtaat cattgtcaac
     7381 aggatatgtt aacgacccac attgataaac gctagtattt ctttttcctc ttcttattgg
     7441 ccggctgtct ctatactccc ctatagtctg tttcttttcg tttcgattgt ccctatcagt
     7501 gatagagatg gcgcacatgg tacgctgtgg tgctcgcggc tgggaacgaa actctgggag
     7561 ctgcgattgg caggcctcct gttgacctaa ccagttttag agctagaaat agcaagttaa
     7621 aataaggcta gtccgttatc aacttgaaaa agtggcaccg agtcggtgct tttttctcga
     7681 gccatatcca acttccaatt taatctttct tttttaattt tcacttattt gcgatacaga
     7741 aagaaaaaag cgatagtaac tattgaattt tgtttggatt tggttagatt agatatggtt
     7801 tctctttata tttacatgct aaaaatgggc tacaccagag atacataatt agatatatat
     7861 acgccagtac accttatcgg cccaagcctt gtcccaaggc agcgttttgt tcttggaaac
     7921 gctgccctac acgttcgcta tgcttcaaga acttttctga gcacttcatg atgcatgttt
     7981 gttccttatt ggttagcttt gatgttgtga agtcattgac acagtctgtg aaacatcttt
     8041 ctaccagatt agagtacaaa cgcatgaaat ccttcatttg cttttgttcc actacttttt
     8101 ggaactcttg ttgttctttc ctgcaggtag tcgtgcaatg tatgacttta agatttgtga
     8161 gcaggaagaa aagggagaat cttctaacga taaacccttg aaaaactggg tagactacgc
     8221 tatgttgagt tgctacgcag gctgcacaat tacacgagaa tgctcccgcc taggatttaa
     8281 ggctaaggga cgtgcaatgc agacgacaga tctaaatgac cgtgtcggtg aagtgttcgc
     8341 caaacttttc ggttaacaca tgcagtgatg cacgcgcgat ggtgctaagt tacatatata
     8401 tatatatata tatatatata tatatatagc catagtgatg tctaagtaac ctttatggta
     8461 tatttcttaa tgtggaaaga tactagcgcg cgcacccaca cacaagcttc gtcttttctt
     8521 gaagaaaaga ggaagctcgc taaatgggat tccactttcc gttccctgcc agctgatgga
     8581 aaaaggttag tggaacgatg aagaataaaa agagagatcc actgaggtga aatttcagct
     8641 gacagcgagt ttcatgatcg tgatgaacaa tggtaacgag ttgtggctgt tgccagggag
     8701 ggtggttctc aacttttaat gtatggccaa atcgctactt gggtttgtta tataacaaag
     8761 aagaaataat gaactgattc tcttcctcct tcttgtcctt tcttaattct gttgtaatta
     8821 ccttcctttg taattttttt tgtaattatt cttcttaata atccaaacaa acacacatat
     8881 tacaatatat taaaatgtct agattagata aaagtaaagt gattaacagc gcattagagc
     8941 tgcttaatga ggtcggaatc gaaggtttaa caacccgtaa actcgcccag aagctaggtg
     9001 tagagcagcc tacattgtat tggcatgtaa aaaataagcg ggctttgctc gacgccttag
     9061 ccattgagat gttagatagg caccatactc acttttgccc tttagaaggg gaaagctggc
     9121 aagatttttt acgtaataac gctaaaagtt ttagatgtgc tttactaagt catcgcgatg
     9181 gagcaaaagt acatttaggt acacggccta cagaaaaaca gtatgaaact ctcgaaaatc
     9241 aattagcctt tttatgccaa caaggttttt cactagagaa tgcattatat gcactcagcg
     9301 ctgtggggca ttttacttta ggttgcgtat tggaagatca agagcatcaa gtcgctaaag
     9361 aagaaaggga aacacctact actgatagta tgccgccatt attacgacaa gctatcgaat
     9421 tatttgatca ccaaggtgca gagccagcct tcttattcgg ccttgaattg atcatatgcg
     9481 gattagaaaa acaacttaaa tgtgaaagtg ggtcttaagt ctgaagaatg aatgatttga
     9541 tgatttcttt ttccctccat ttttcttact gaatatatca atgatataga cttgtatagt
     9601 ttattatttc aaattaagta gctatatata gtcaagataa cgtttgtttg acacgattac
     9661 attattcgtc gacatctttt ttcagcctgt cgtggtagca atttgaggag tattattaat
     9721 tgaataggtt cattttgcgc tcgcataaac agttttcgtc agggacagta tgttggaatg
     9781 agtggtaatt aatggtgaca tgacatgtta tagcaataac cttgatgttt acatcgtagt
     9841 ttaatgtaca ccccgcgaat tcgttcaagt aggagtgcac caattgcaaa gggaaaagct
     9901 gaatgggcag ttcgaaccgc ggtctttcct gcgttatccc ctgattctgt ggataaccgt
     9961 attaccgcct ttgagtgagc tgataccgct cgccgcagcc gaacgaccga gcgcagcgag
    10021 tcagtgagcg aggaagcgga agagcgccca atacgcaaac cgcctctccc cgcgcgttgg
    10081 ccgattcatt aatgcagctg gcacgacagg tttcccgact ggaaagcggg cagtgagcgc
    10141 aacgcaatta atgtgagtta cctcactcat taggcacccc aggctttaca ctttatgctt
    10201 ccggctccta tgttgtgtgg aattgtgagc ggataacaat ttcacacagg aaacagctat
    10261 gaccatgatt acgccaagcg cgcaattaac cctcactaaa gggaacaaaa gctggagctc
    10321 atagcttcaa aatgtttcta ctcctttttt actcttccag attttctcgg actccgcgca
    10381 tcgccgtacc acttcaaaac acccaagcac agcatactaa atttcccctc tttcttcctc
    10441 tagggtgtcg ttaattaccc gtactaaagg tttggaaaag aaaaaagaga ccgcctcgtt
    10501 tctttttctt cgtcgaaaaa ggcaataaaa atttttatca cgtttctttt tcttgaaaat
    10561 tttttttttg atttttttct ctttcgatga cctcccattg atatttaagt taataaacgg
    10621 tcttcaattt ctcaagtttc agtttcattt ttcttgttct attacaactt tttttacttc
    10681 ttgctcatta gaaagaaagc atagcaatct aatctaagtt ttctagaact agtggatccc
    10741 ccgggaaaaa tggacaagaa gtactccatt gggctcgata tcggcacaaa cagcgtcggt
    10801 tgggccgtca ttacggacga gtacaaggtg ccgagcaaaa aattcaaagt tctgggcaat
    10861 accgatcgcc acagcataaa gaagaacctc attggcgccc tcctgttcga ctccggggag
    10921 acggccgaag ccacgcggct caaaagaaca gcacggcgca gatatacccg cagaaagaat
    10981 cggatctgct acctgcagga gatctttagt aatgagatgg ctaaggtgga tgactctttc
    11041 ttccataggc tggaggagtc ctttttggtg gaggaggata aaaagcacga gcgccaccca
    11101 atctttggca atatcgtgga cgaggtggcg taccatgaaa agtacccaac catatatcat
    11161 ctgaggaaga agcttgtaga cagtactgat aaggctgact tgcggttgat ctatctcgcg
    11221 ctggcgcata tgatcaaatt tcggggacac ttcctcatcg agggggacct gaacccagac
    11281 aacagcgatg tcgacaaact ctttatccaa ctggttcaga cttacaatca gcttttcgaa
    11341 gagaacccga tcaacgcatc cggagttgac gccaaagcaa tcctgagcgc taggctgtcc
    11401 aaatcccggc ggctcgaaaa cctcatcgca cagctccctg gggagaagaa gaacggcctg
    11461 tttggtaatc ttatcgccct gtcactcggg ctgaccccca actttaaatc taacttcgac
    11521 ctggccgaag atgccaagct tcaactgagc aaagacacct acgatgatga tctcgacaat
    11581 ctgctggccc agatcggcga ccagtacgca gacctttttt tggcggcaaa gaacctgtca
    11641 gacgccattc tgctgagtga tattctgcga gtgaacacgg agatcaccaa agctccgctg
    11701 agcgctagta tgatcaagcg ctatgatgag caccaccaag acttgacttt gc
//
