Features (pLannotate 1.2.2; 27 found; start..end, strand, type, name):
    410..485     +  misc_RNA       gRNA scaffold: guide RNA scaffold for the Streptococcus pyogenes CRISPR/Cas9 system
    498..560     +  terminator     RPR1 terminator: transcription terminator for the S. cerevisiae RNase P RNA gene
    693..935     -  CDS            TIM9 (fragment): TIM9_YEAST - Experimental evidence at protein level: Swiss-Prot protein existence level 1. Mitochondrial intermembrane chaperone that participates in the import and insertion of multi-pass transmembrane proteins into the mitochondrial inner membrane. Also required for the transfer of beta- barrel precursors from the TOM complex to the sorting and assembly machinery (SAM complex) of the outer membrane. Acts as a chaperone-like protein that protects the hydrophobic precursors from aggregation and guide them through the mitochondrial intermembrane space. Compared to TIM10, it may have a strong st
    945..1169    +  CDS            NNR2 (fragment): NNRD_YEAST - Experimental evidence at protein level: Swiss-Prot protein existence level 1. Catalyzes the dehydration of the S-form of NAD(P)HX at the expense of ATP, which is converted to ADP. Together with NAD(P)HX epimerase, which catalyzes the epimerization of the S- and R-forms, the enzyme allows the repair of both epimers of NAD(P)HX, a damaged form of NAD(P)H that is a result of enzymatic or heat-dependent hydration. From Saccharomyces cerevisiae (strain ATCC 204508 / S288c) (Baker's yeast).
   1695..2318    +  CDS            TetR: tetracycline repressor TetR; tetR from transposon Tn10; TetR binds to the tetracycline operator tetO to inhibit transcription. This inhibition can be relieved by adding tetracycline or doxycycline.
   2723..2842    +  rep_origin     RSF ori (fragment): Plasmids containing the RSF 1030 origin of replication can be propagated in E. coli cells that contain additional plasmids with compatible origins.
   2844..2936    +  CDS            lacI (fragment): lac repressor; lacI; The lac repressor binds to the lac operator to inhibit transcription in E. coli. This inhibition can be relieved by adding lactose or isopropyl-β-D-thiogalactopyranoside (IPTG).
   2949..2970    +  protein_bind   CAP binding site: CAP binding activates transcription in the presence of cAMP. E. coli catabolite activator protein
   2985..3015    +  promoter       lac promoter: promoter for the E. coli lac operon
   3019..3041    +  protein_bind   lac operator (fragment): The lac repressor binds to the lac operator to inhibit transcription in E. coli. This inhibition can be relieved by adding lactose or isopropyl-β-D-thiogalactopyranoside (IPTG). lac repressor encoded by lacI
   3084..3102    +  promoter       T3 promoter: promoter for bacteriophage T3 RNA polymerase
   3120..3518    +  promoter       TEF1 promoter: S. cerevisiae TEF1; promoter for EF-1α
   3522..3545    +  misc_feature   MCS (fragment): pBluescript multiple cloning site
   3550..7653    +  CDS            cas9: CAS9_STRP1 - Also known as csn1 From Streptococcus pyogenes serotype M1.
   7702..7949    +  terminator     CYC1 terminator: S. cerevisiae CYC1; transcription terminator for CYC1
   7968..7986    -  promoter       T7 promoter: promoter for bacteriophage T7 RNA polymerase
   7994..8149    +  CDS            lacZα (fragment): LacZα fragment of β-galactosidase; lacZ fragment
   8153..8581    +  rep_origin     f1 ori (sequence partly withheld): f1 bacteriophage origin of replication; arrow indicates direction of (+) strand synthesis
   8609..8660    -  misc_feature   bom (fragment): basis of mobility region from pBR322
   8711..9385    -  CDS            TRP1: phosphoribosylanthranilate isomerase, required for tryptophan biosynthesis; S. cerevisiae TRP1; yeast auxotrophic marker
   9386..9533    -  promoter       TRP1 promoter: S. cerevisiae TRP1
   9672..9721    -  misc_feature   bom (fragment): basis of mobility region from pBR322
   9823..9858    -  CDS            rop (fragment): Rop protein, which maintains plasmids at low copy number; rop
   9953..10057   +  promoter       AmpR promoter: bla
  10058..10918   +  CDS            AmpR: β-lactamase; bla; confers resistance to ampicillin, carbenicillin, and related antibiotics
  11089..11677   +  rep_origin     ori: high-copy-number ColE1/pMB1/pBR322/pUC origin of replication
  11737..388     +  promoter       RPR1 promoter (across the origin): RPR1; promoter for the S. cerevisiae RNase P RNA gene
>Addgene plasmid #166089 | pNSU299_GAL7 | addgene full sequence | sequence record 330353 | Addgene NGS Result
ACATGGTAGTTACATATACTAGTAATATGGTTCGGCACACATTAAAAGTATAAAAACTATCTGAATTACG
AATTACATATATTGGTCATAAAAATCAATCAATCATCGTGTGTTTTATATGTCTCTTATCTAAGTATAAG
AATATCCATAGTTAATATTCACTTACGCTACCTTTTAACCTGTAATCATTGTCAACAGGATATGTTAACG
ACCCACATTGATAAACGCTAGTATTTCTTTTTCCTCTTCTTATTGGCCGGCTGTCTCTATACTCCCCTAT
AGTCTGTTTCTTTTCGTTTCGATTGTCCCTATCAGTGATAGAGATGGCGCACATGGTACGCTGTGGTGCT
CGCGGCTGGGAACGAAACTCTGGGAGCTGCGATTGGCAGGCCTCCTGTTGACCTAACCAGTTTTAGAGCT
AGAAATAGCAAGTTAAAATAAGGCTAGTCCGTTATCAACTTGAAAAAGTGGCACCGAGTCGGTGCTTTTT
TCTCGAGCCATATCCAACTTCCAATTTAATCTTTCTTTTTTAATTTTCACTTATTTGCGATACAGAAAGA
AAAAAGCGATAGTAACTATTGAATTTTGTTTGGATTTGGTTAGATTAGATATGGTTTCTCTTTATATTTA
CATGCTAAAAATGGGCTACACCAGAGATACATAATTAGATATATATACGCCAGTACACCTTATCGGCCCA
AGCCTTGTCCCAAGGCAGCGTTTTGTTCTTGGAAACGCTGCCCTACACGTTCGCTATGCTTCAAGAACTT
TTCTGAGCACTTCATGATGCATGTTTGTTCCTTATTGGTTAGCTTTGATGTTGTGAAGTCATTGACACAG
TCTGTGAAACATCTTTCTACCAGATTAGAGTACAAACGCATGAAATCCTTCATTTGCTTTTGTTCCACTA
CTTTTTGGAACTCTTGTTGTTCTTTCCTGCAGGTAGTCGTGCAATGTATGACTTTAAGATTTGTGAGCAG
GAAGAAAAGGGAGAATCTTCTAACGATAAACCCTTGAAAAACTGGGTAGACTACGCTATGTTGAGTTGCT
ACGCAGGCTGCACAATTACACGAGAATGCTCCCGCCTAGGATTTAAGGCTAAGGGACGTGCAATGCAGAC
GACAGATCTAAATGACCGTGTCGGTGAAGTGTTCGCCAAACTTTTCGGTTAACACATGCAGTGATGCACG
CGCGATGGTGCTAAGTTACATATATATATATATGTATAGCCATAGTGATGTCTAAGTAACCTTTATGGTA
TATTTCTTAATGTGGAAAGATACTAGCGCGCGCACCCACACACAAGCTTCGTCTTTTCTTGAAGAAAAGA
GGAAGCTCGCTAAATGGGATTCCACTTTCCGTTCCCTGCCAGCTGATGGAAAAAGGTTAGTGGAACGATG
AAGAATAAAAAGAGAGATCCACTGAGGTGAAATTTCAGCTGACAGCGAGTTTCATGATCGTGATGAACAA
TGGTAACGAGTTGTGGCTGTTGCCAGGGAGGGTGGTTCTCAACTTTTAATGTATGGCCAAATCGCTACTT
GGGTTTGTTATATAACAAAGAAGAAATAATGAACTGATTCTCTTCCTCCTTCTTGTCCTTTCTTAATTCT
GTTGTAATTACCTTCCTTTGTAATTTTTTTTGTAATTATTCTTCTTAATAATCCAAACAAACACACATAT
TACAATATATTAAAATGTCTAGATTAGATAAAAGTAAAGTGATTAACAGCGCATTAGAGCTGCTTAATGA
GGTCGGAATCGAAGGTTTAACAACCCGTAAACTCGCCCAGAAGCTAGGTGTAGAGCAGCCTACATTGTAT
TGGCATGTAAAAAATAAGCGGGCTTTGCTCGACGCCTTAGCCATTGAGATGTTAGATAGGCACCATACTC
ACTTTTGCCCTTTAGAAGGGGAAAGCTGGCAAGATTTTTTACGTAATAACGCTAAAAGTTTTAGATGTGC
TTTACTAAGTCATCGCGATGGAGCAAAAGTACATTTAGGTACACGGCCTACAGAAAAACAGTATGAAACT
CTCGAAAATCAATTAGCCTTTTTATGCCAACAAGGTTTTTCACTAGAGAATGCATTATATGCACTCAGCG
CTGTGGGGCATTTTACTTTAGGTTGCGTATTGGAAGATCAAGAGCATCAAGTCGCTAAAGAAGAAAGGGA
AACACCTACTACTGATAGTATGCCGCCATTATTACGACAAGCTATCGAATTATTTGATCACCAAGGTGCA
GAGCCAGCCTTCTTATTCGGCCTTGAATTGATCATATGCGGATTAGAAAAACAACTTAAATGTGAAAGTG
GGTCTTAAGTCTGAAGAATGAATGATTTGATGATTTCTTTTTCCCTCCATTTTTCTTACTGAATATATCA
ATGATATAGACTTGTATAGTTTATTATTTCAAATTAAGTAGCTATATATAGTCAAGATAACGTTTGTTTG
ACACGATTACATTATTCGTCGACATCTTTTTTCAGCCTGTCGTGGTAGCAATTTGAGGAGTATTATTAAT
TGAATAGGTTCATTTTGCGCTCGCATAAACAGTTTTCGTCAGGGACAGTATGTTGGAATGAGTGGTAATT
AATGGTGACATGACATGTTATAGCAATAACCTTGATGTTTACATCGTAGTTTAATGTACACCCCGCGAAT
TCGTTCAAGTAGGAGTGCACCAATTGCAAAGGGAAAAGCTGAATGGGCAGTTCGAACCGCGGTCTTTCCT
GCGTTATCCCCTGATTCTGTGGATAACCGTATTACCGCCTTTGAGTGAGCTGATACCGCTCGCCGCAGCC
GAACGACCGAGCGCAGCGAGTCAGTGAGCGAGGAAGCGGAAGAGCGCCCAATACGCAAACCGCCTCTCCC
CGCGCGTTGGCCGATTCATTAATGCAGCTGGCACGACAGGTTTCCCGACTGGAAAGCGGGCAGTGAGCGC
AACGCAATTAATGTGAGTTAGCTCACTCATTAGGCACCCCAGGCTTTACACTTTATGCTTCCGGCTCGTA
TGTTGTGTGGAATTGTGAGCGGATAACAATTTCACACAGGAAACAGCTATGACCATGATTACGCCAAGCG
CGCAATTAACCCTCACTAAAGGGAACAAAAGCTGGAGCTCATAGCTTCAAAATGTTTCTACTCCTTTTTT
ACTCTTCCAGATTTTCTCGGACTCCGCGCATCGCCGTACCACTTCAAAACACCCAAGCACAGCATACTAA
ATTTCCCCTCTTTCTTCCTCTAGGGTGTCGTTAATTACCCGTACTAAAGGTTTGGAAAAGAAAAAAGAGA
CCGCCTCGTTTCTTTTTCTTCGTCGAAAAAGGCAATAAAAATTTTTATCACGTTTCTTTTTCTTGAAAAT
TTTTTTTTTGATTTTTTTCTCTTTCGATGACCTCCCATTGATATTTAAGTTAATAAACGGTCTTCAATTT
CTCAAGTTTCAGTTTCATTTTTCTTGTTCTATTACAACTTTTTTTACTTCTTGCTCATTAGAAAGAAAGC
ATAGCAATCTAATCTAAGTTTTCTAGAACTAGTGGATCCCCCGGGAAAAATGGACAAGAAGTACTCCATT
GGGCTCGATATCGGCACAAACAGCGTCGGTTGGGCCGTCATTACGGACGAGTACAAGGTGCCGAGCAAAA
AATTCAAAGTTCTGGGCAATACCGATCGCCACAGCATAAAGAAGAACCTCATTGGCGCCCTCCTGTTCGA
CTCCGGGGAGACGGCCGAAGCCACGCGGCTCAAAAGAACAGCACGGCGCAGATATACCCGCAGAAAGAAT
CGGATCTGCTACCTGCAGGAGATCTTTAGTAATGAGATGGCTAAGGTGGATGACTCTTTCTTCCATAGGC
TGGAGGAGTCCTTTTTGGTGGAGGAGGATAAAAAGCACGAGCGCCACCCAATCTTTGGCAATATCGTGGA
CGAGGTGGCGTACCATGAAAAGTACCCAACCATATATCATCTGAGGAAGAAGCTTGTAGACAGTACTGAT
AAGGCTGACTTGCGGTTGATCTATCTCGCGCTGGCGCATATGATCAAATTTCGGGGACACTTCCTCATCG
AGGGGGACCTGAACCCAGACAACAGCGATGTCGACAAACTCTTTATCCAACTGGTTCAGACTTACAATCA
GCTTTTCGAAGAGAACCCGATCAACGCATCCGGAGTTGACGCCAAAGCAATCCTGAGCGCTAGGCTGTCC
AAATCCCGGCGGCTCGAAAACCTCATCGCACAGCTCCCTGGGGAGAAGAAGAACGGCCTGTTTGGTAATC
TTATCGCCCTGTCACTCGGGCTGACCCCCAACTTTAAATCTAACTTCGACCTGGCCGAAGATGCCAAGCT
TCAACTGAGCAAAGACACCTACGATGATGATCTCGACAATCTGCTGGCCCAGATCGGCGACCAGTACGCA
GACCTTTTTTTGGCGGCAAAGAACCTGTCAGACGCCATTCTGCTGAGTGATATTCTGCGAGTGAACACGG
AGATCACCAAAGCTCCGCTGAGCGCTAGTATGATCAAGCGCTATGATGAGCACCACCAAGACTTGACTTT
GCTGAAGGCCCTTGTCAGACAGCAACTGCCTGAGAAGTACAAGGAAATTTTCTTCGATCAGTCTAAAAAT
GGCTACGCCGGATACATTGACGGCGGAGCAAGCCAGGAGGAATTTTACAAATTTATTAAGCCCATCTTGG
AAAAAATGGACGGCACCGAGGAGCTGCTGGTAAAGCTTAACAGAGAAGATCTGTTGCGCAAACAGCGCAC
TTTCGACAATGGAAGCATCCCCCACCAGATTCACCTGGGCGAACTGCACGCTATCCTCAGGCGGCAAGAG
GATTTCTACCCCTTTTTGAAAGATAACAGGGAAAAGATTGAGAAAATCCTCACATTTCGGATACCCTACT
ATGTAGGCCCCCTCGCCCGGGGAAATTCCAGATTCGCGTGGATGACTCGCAAATCAGAAGAGACCATCAC
TCCCTGGAACTTCGAGGAAGTCGTGGATAAGGGGGCCTCTGCCCAGTCCTTCATCGAAAGGATGACTAAC
TTTGATAAAAATCTGCCTAACGAAAAGGTGCTTCCTAAACACTCTCTGCTGTACGAGTACTTCACAGTTT
ATAACGAGCTCACCAAGGTCAAATACGTCACAGAAGGGATGAGAAAGCCAGCATTCCTGTCTGGAGAGCA
GAAGAAAGCTATCGTGGACCTCCTCTTCAAGACGAACCGGAAAGTTACCGTGAAACAGCTCAAAGAAGAC
TATTTCAAAAAGATTGAATGTTTCGACTCTGTTGAAATCAGCGGAGTGGAGGATCGCTTCAACGCATCCC
TGGGAACGTATCACGATCTCCTGAAAATCATTAAAGACAAGGACTTCCTGGACAATGAGGAGAACGAGGA
CATTCTTGAGGACATTGTCCTCACCCTTACGTTGTTTGAAGATAGGGAGATGATTGAAGAACGCTTGAAA
ACTTACGCTCATCTCTTCGACGACAAAGTCATGAAACAGCTCAAGAGGCGCCGATATACAGGATGGGGGC
GGCTGTCAAGAAAACTGATCAATGGGATCCGAGACAAGCAGAGTGGAAAGACAATCCTGGATTTTCTTAA
GTCCGATGGATTTGCCAACCGGAACTTCATGCAGTTGATCCATGATGACTCTCTCACCTTTAAGGAGGAC
ATCCAGAAAGCACAAGTTTCTGGCCAGGGGGACAGTCTTCACGAGCACATCGCTAATCTTGCAGGTAGCC
CAGCTATCAAAAAGGGAATACTGCAGACCGTTAAGGTCGTGGATGAACTCGTCAAAGTAATGGGAAGGCA
TAAGCCCGAGAATATCGTTATCGAGATGGCCCGAGAGAACCAAACTACCCAGAAGGGACAGAAGAACAGT
AGGGAAAGGATGAAGAGGATTGAAGAGGGTATAAAAGAACTGGGGTCCCAAATCCTTAAGGAACACCCAG
TTGAAAACACCCAGCTTCAGAATGAGAAGCTCTACCTGTACTACCTGCAGAACGGCAGGGACATGTACGT
GGATCAGGAACTGGACATCAATCGGCTCTCCGACTACGACGTGGATCATATCGTGCCCCAGTCTTTTCTC
AAAGATGATTCTATTGATAATAAAGTGTTGACAAGATCCGATAAAAATAGAGGGAAGAGTGATAACGTCC
CCTCAGAAGAAGTTGTCAAGAAAATGAAAAATTATTGGCGGCAGCTGCTGAACGCCAAACTGATCACACA
ACGGAAGTTCGATAATCTGACTAAGGCTGAACGAGGTGGCCTGTCTGAGTTGGATAAAGCCGGCTTCATC
AAAAGGCAGCTTGTTGAGACACGCCAGATCACCAAGCACGTGGCCCAAATTCTCGATTCACGCATGAACA
CCAAGTACGATGAAAATGACAAACTGATTCGAGAGGTGAAAGTTATTACTCTGAAGTCTAAGCTGGTCTC
AGATTTCAGAAAGGACTTTCAGTTTTATAAGGTGAGAGAGATCAACAATTACCACCATGCGCATGATGCC
TACCTGAATGCAGTGGTAGGCACTGCACTTATCAAAAAATATCCCAAGCTTGAATCTGAATTTGTTTACG
GAGACTATAAAGTGTACGATGTTAGGAAAATGATCGCAAAGTCTGAGCAGGAAATAGGCAAGGCCACCGC
TAAGTACTTCTTTTACAGCAATATTATGAATTTTTTCAAGACCGAGATTACACTGGCCAATGGAGAGATT
CGGAAGCGACCACTTATCGAAACAAACGGAGAAACAGGAGAAATCGTGTGGGACAAGGGTAGGGATTTCG
CGACAGTCCGGAAGGTCCTGTCCATGCCGCAGGTGAACATCGTTAAAAAGACCGAAGTACAGACCGGAGG
CTTCTCCAAGGAAAGTATCCTCCCGAAAAGGAACAGCGACAAGCTGATCGCACGCAAAAAAGATTGGGAC
CCCAAGAAATACGGCGGATTCGATTCTCCTACAGTCGCTTACAGTGTACTGGTTGTGGCCAAAGTGGAGA
AAGGGAAGTCTAAAAAACTCAAAAGCGTCAAGGAACTGCTGGGCATCACAATCATGGAGCGATCAAGCTT
CGAAAAAAACCCCATCGACTTTCTCGAGGCGAAAGGATATAAAGAGGTCAAAAAAGACCTCATCATTAAG
CTTCCCAAGTACTCTCTCTTTGAGCTTGAAAACGGCCGGAAACGAATGCTCGCTAGTGCGGGCGAGCTGC
AGAAAGGTAACGAGCTGGCACTGCCCTCTAAATACGTTAATTTCTTGTATCTGGCCAGCCACTATGAAAA
GCTCAAAGGGTCTCCCGAAGATAATGAGCAGAAGCAGCTGTTCGTGGAACAACACAAACACTACCTTGAT
GAGATCATCGAGCAAATAAGCGAATTCTCCAAAAGAGTGATCCTCGCCGACGCTAACCTCGATAAGGTGC
TTTCTGCTTACAATAAGCACAGGGATAAGCCCATCAGGGAGCAGGCAGAAAACATTATCCACTTGTTTAC
TCTGACCAACTTGGGCGCGCCTGCAGCCTTCAAGTACTTCGACACCACCATAGACAGAAAGCGGTACACC
TCTACAAAGGAGGTCCTGGACGCCACACTGATTCATCAGTCAATTACGGGGCTCTATGAAACAAGAATCG
ACCTCTCTCAGCTCGGTGGAGACAGCAGGGCTGACCCCAAGAAGAAGAGGAAGGTGTGATCTCTTCTCGA
GTCATGTAATTAGTTATGTCACGCTTACATTCACGCCCTCCCCCCACATCCGCTCTAACCGAAAAGGAAG
GAGTTAGACAACCTGAAGTCTAGGTCCCTATTTATTTTTTTATAGTTATGTTAGTATTAAGAACGTTATT
TATATTTCAAATTTTTCTTTTTTTTCTGTACAGACGCGTGTACGCATGTAACATTATACTGAAAACCTTG
CTTGAGAAGGTTTTGGGACGCTCGAAGGCTTTAATTTGCGGCCGGTACCCAATTCGCCCTATAGTGAGTC
GTATTACGCGCGCTCACTGGCCGTCGTTTTACAACGTCGTGACTGGGAAAACCCTGGCGTTACCCAACTT
AATCGCCTTGCAGCACATCCCCCTTTCGCCAGCTGGCGTAATAGCGAAGAGGCCCGCACCGATCGCCCTT
CCCAACAGTTGCGCAGCCTGAATGGCGAATGG
[124 nt withheld, positions 8153-8276]
C
[91 nt withheld, positions 8278-8368]
A
[49 nt withheld, positions 8370-8418]
CCTTTGACGTTGGAGTCCACGTTCTTTAATAGTGGACTCTTGTTCCAAACTGGAACAACACTCAACCCTA
TCTCGGTCTATTCTTTTGATTTATAAGGGATTTTGCCGATTTCGGCCTATTGGTTAAAAAATGAGCTGAT
TTAACAAAAATTTAACGCGAATTTTAACAAAATATTAACGCTTACAATTTCCTGATGCGGTATTTTCTCC
TTACGCATCTGTGCGGTATTTCACACCGCATAGATCGGCAAGTGCACAAACAATACTTAAATAAATACTA
CTCAGTAATAACCTATTTCTTAGCATTTTTGACGAAATTTGCTATTTTGTTAGAGTCTTTTACACCATTT
GTCTCCACACCTCCGCTTACATCAACACCAATAACGCCATTTAATCTAAGCGCATCACCAACATTTTCTG
GCGTCAGTCCACCAGCTAACATAAAATGTAAGCTTTCGGGGCTCTCTTGCCTTCCAACCCAGTCAGAAAT
CGAGTTCCAATCCAAAAGTTCACCTGTCCCACCTGCTTCTGAATCAAACAAGGGAATAAACGAATGAGGT
TTCTGTGAAGCTGCACTGAGTAGTATGTTGCAGTCTTTTGGAAATACGAGTCTTTTAATAACTGGCAAAC
CGAGGAACTCTTGGTATTCTTGCCACGACTCATCTCCATGCAGTTGGACGATATCAATGCCGTAATCATT
GACCAGAGCCAAAACATCCTCCTTAGGTTGATTACGAAACACGCCAACCAAGTATTTCGGAGTGCCTGAA
CTATTTTTATATGCTTTTACAAGACTTGAAATTTTCCTTGCAATAACCGGGTCAATTGTTCTCTTTCTAT
TGGGCACACATATAATACCCAGCAAGTCAGCATCGGAATCTAGAGCACATTCTGCGGCCTCTGTGCTCTG
CAAGCCGCAAACTTTCACCAATGGACCAGAACTACCTGTGAAATTAATAACAGACATACTCCAAGCTGCC
TTTGTGTGCTTAATCACGTATACTCACGTGCTCAATAGTCACCAATGCCCTCCCTCTTGGCCCTCTCCTT
TTCTTTTTTCGACCGAATTAATTCTTAATCGGCAAAAAAAGAAAAGCTCCGGATCAAGATTGTACGTAAG
GTGACAAGCTATTTTTCAATAAAGAATATCTTCCACTACTGCCATCTGGCGTCATAACTGCAAAGTACAC
ATATATTACGATGCTGTTCTATTAAATGCTTCCTATATTATATATATAGTAATGTCGTTGATCTATGGTG
CACTCTCAGTACAATCTGCTCTGATGCCGCATAGTTAAGCCAGCCCCGACACCCGCCAACACCCGCTGAC
GCGCCCTGACGGGCTTGTCTGCTCCCGGCATCCGCTTACAGACAAGCTGTGACCGTCTCCGGGAGCTGCA
TGTGTCAGAGGTTTTCACCGTCATCACCGAAACGCGCGAGACGAAAGGGCCTCGTGATACGCCTATTTTT
ATAGGTTAATGTCATGATAATAATGGTTTCTTAGACGTCAGGTGGCACTTTTCGGGGAAATGTGCGCGGA
ACCCCTATTTGTTTATTTTTCTAAATACATTCAAATATGTATCCGCTCATGAGACAATAACCCTGATAAA
TGCTTCAATAATATTGAAAAAGGAAGAGTATGAGTATTCAACATTTCCGTGTCGCCCTTATTCCCTTTTT
TGCGGCATTTTGCCTTCCTGTTTTTGCTCACCCAGAAACGCTGGTGAAAGTAAAAGATGCTGAAGATCAG
TTGGGTGCACGAGTGGGTTACATCGAACTGGATCTCAACAGCGGTAAGATCCTTGAGAGTTTTCGCCCCG
AAGAACGTTTTCCAATGATGAGCACTTTTAAAGTTCTGCTATGTGGCGCGGTATTATCCCGTATTGACGC
CGGGCAAGAGCAACTCGGTCGCCGCATACACTATTCTCAGAATGACTTGGTTGAGTACTCACCAGTCACA
GAAAAGCATCTTACGGATGGCATGACAGTAAGAGAATTATGCAGTGCTGCCATAACCATGAGTGATAACA
CTGCGGCCAACTTACTTCTGACAACGATCGGAGGACCGAAGGAGCTAACCGCTTTTTTGCACAACATGGG
GGATCATGTAACTCGCCTTGATCGTTGGGAACCGGAGCTGAATGAAGCCATACCAAACGACGAGCGTGAC
ACCACGATGCCTGTAGCAATGGCAACAACGTTGCGCAAACTATTAACTGGCGAACTACTTACTCTAGCTT
CCCGGCAACAATTAATAGACTGGATGGAGGCGGATAAAGTTGCAGGACCACTTCTGCGCTCGGCCCTTCC
GGCTGGCTGGTTTATTGCTGATAAATCTGGAGCCGGTGAGCGTGGGTCTCGCGGTATCATTGCAGCACTG
GGGCCAGATGGTAAGCCCTCCCGTATCGTAGTTATCTACACGACGGGGAGTCAGGCAACTATGGATGAAC
GAAATAGACAGATCGCTGAGATAGGTGCCTCACTGATTAAGCATTGGTAACTGTCAGACCAAGTTTACTC
ATATATACTTTAGATTGATTTAAAACTTCATTTTTAATTTAAAAGGATCTAGGTGAAGATCCTTTTTGAT
AATCTCATGACCAAAATCCCTTAACGTGAGTTTTCGTTCCACTGAGCGTCAGACCCCGTAGAAAAGATCA
AAGGATCTTCTTGAGATCCTTTTTTTCTGCGCGTAATCTGCTGCTTGCAAACAAAAAAACCACCGCTACC
AGCGGTGGTTTGTTTGCCGGATCAAGAGCTACCAACTCTTTTTCCGAAGGTAACTGGCTTCAGCAGAGCG
CAGATACCAAATACTGTTCTTCTAGTGTAGCCGTAGTTAGGCCACCACTTCAAGAACTCTGTAGCACCGC
CTACATACCTCGCTCTGCTAATCCTGTTACCAGTGGCTGCTGCCAGTGGCGATAAGTCGTGTCTTACCGG
GTTGGACTCAAGACGATAGTTACCGGATAAGGCGCAGCGGTCGGGCTGAACGGGGGGTTCGTGCACACAG
CCCAGCTTGGAGCGAACGACCTACACCGAACTGAGATACCTACAGCGTGAGCTATGAGAAAGCGCCACGC
TTCCCGAAGGGAGAAAGGCGGACAGGTATCCGGTAAGCGGCAGGGTCGGAACAGGAGAGCGCACGAGGGA
GCTTCCAGGGGGAAACGCCTGGTATCTTTATAGTCCTGTCGGGTTTCGCCACCTCTGACTTGAGCGTCGA
TTTTTGTGATGCTCGTCAGGGGGGCGGAGCCTATGGAAAAACGCCAGCAACGCGGCCTTTTTACGGTTCC
TGGCCTTTTGCTGGCCTTTTGCTCGGGGGATCTGCCAATTGAACATA
